Addgene plasmid #62934: pET-NLS-Cas9-6xHis
Purpose: Expression of NLS-Cas9-6xHis in bacterial cells
Depositing lab: David Liu. Depositing organization: Harvard University. Publication: Cationic lipid-mediated delivery of proteins enables efficient protein-based genome editing in vitro and in vivo. Zuris JA, Thompson DB, Shu Y, Guilinger JP, Bessen JL, Hu JH, Maeder ML, Joung JK, Chen ZY, Liu DR. Nat Biotechnol. 2015 Jan;33(1):73-80. doi: 10.1038/nbt.3081. Epub 2014 Oct 30. PubMed 25357182.
Backbone
  Vector backbone: pET29
  Backbone manufacturer: Novagen
  Backbone size w/o insert (bp): 5161
  Total vector size (bp): 9295
  Vector type: Bacterial Expression
Growth in bacteria
  Bacterial resistance: Ampicillin, 100 μg/mL
  Growth temperature: 37°C
  Growth strain: Mach1
  Growth instructions: For protein expression, transform into BL21 Star (DE3) cells. Induce at 0.6 OD with 0.5 mM IPTG final concentration. Growing overnight (16 hours) at 20-25 C.
  Copy number: High Copy
Gene/Insert
  Gene/Insert name: NLS-Cas9-6xHis
  Species: S. pyogenes
  Insert size (bp): 4152
  Promoter: T7
  Tag / fusion protein: 6xHis tag (C terminal on backbone); NLS (N terminal on insert)
  Cloning method: Gibson Cloning
  Sequencing primers: 5′ T7 promoter; 3′ T7 terminator
Resource information
  A portion of this plasmid was derived from a plasmid made by: pMJ806 served as template for Cas9 gene. This was reported in Pattanayak et. al. Nature Biotechnology 2013.
Terms and licenses: Academic/Nonprofit Terms; Industry Terms: Not Available to Industry
Depositor comments: Alternative plasmid name: pJAZ0006
How to cite: pET-NLS-Cas9-6xHis was a gift from David Liu (Addgene plasmid # 62934 ; http://n2t.net/addgene:62934 ; RRID:Addgene_62934)
