[The description below was written by a language model from this plasmid's Addgene catalogue record, the feature table of its GenBank file and pLannotate feature annotations shown in this document.]
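Description:
pET-NLS-Cas9-6xHis is a bacterial expression plasmid of about 9.3 kb, built on the Novagen pET29 backbone, for producing recombinant Streptococcus pyogenes Cas9 protein in E. coli. The roughly 4.15 kb insert, assembled by Gibson cloning with the Cas9 gene templated from pMJ806, encodes Cas9 with an N-terminal nuclear localization signal and a C-terminal 6xHis tag supplied by the backbone. Transcription is driven by a T7 promoter followed immediately by a lac operator, with the T7 gene 10 ribosome binding site upstream of the coding sequence and a T7 terminator downstream. The plasmid also carries lacI under its own promoter, so expression stays repressed until IPTG induction in a host supplying T7 RNA polymerase, such as a DE3 lysogen.

The plasmid is selected with ampicillin through a β-lactamase cassette, which differs from the kanamycin marker usual for pET29. It replicates from a ColE1/pBR322-type origin accompanied by the bom and rop elements, and it also contains an f1 phage origin. The catalogue lists it as high copy, although rop normally moderates copy number. The two full-length feature tables are essentially identical, differing by three nucleotides. Neither annotates the NLS or the His tag, but the partial 819 bp GenBank record does show a 6xHis tag next to an S-Tag sequence. S-Tag and SET1 fragments lie between the Cas9 coding region and the terminator, and the record does not say whether they are translated. Short tetracycline-resistance fragments are backbone remnants. According to the associated publication, the purified, nuclear-targeted Cas9 is intended for protein-based genome editing, including cationic lipid-mediated delivery in vitro and in vivo.
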