Features (pLannotate 1.2.2; 19 found; start..end, strand, type, name):
      3..27      +  protein_bind   lac operator: The lac repressor binds to the lac operator to inhibit transcription in E. coli. This inhibition can be relieved by adding lactose or isopropyl-β-D-thiogalactopyranoside (IPTG). lac repressor encoded by lacI
     42..64      +  RBS            RBS: efficient ribosome binding site from bacteriophage T7 gene 10 (Olins and Rangwala, 1989)
     95..4198    +  CDS            cas9: CAS9_STRP1 - Also known as csn1 From Streptococcus pyogenes serotype M1.
   4235..4276    +  CDS            S-Tag (fragment): affinity and epitope tag derived from pancreatic ribonuclease A
   4306..4323    +  CDS            SET1 (fragment): solubility-enhancement tag derived from T7 phage gene 10B
   4331..4378    +  terminator     T7 terminator: transcription terminator for bacteriophage T7 RNA polymerase
   4415..4870    +  rep_origin     f1 ori (sequence partly withheld): f1 bacteriophage origin of replication; arrow indicates direction of (+) strand synthesis
   4985..5845    -  CDS            AmpR: β-lactamase; bla; confers resistance to ampicillin, carbenicillin, and related antibiotics
   5846..5938    -  promoter       AmpR promoter: bla
   6019..6607    +  rep_origin     ori: high-copy-number ColE1/pMB1/pBR322/pUC origin of replication
   6793..6932    -  misc_feature   bom: basis of mobility region from pBR322
   7034..7225    -  CDS            rop: Rop protein, which maintains plasmids at low copy number; rop
   7242..7622    +  CDS            YPB1_ECOLX: Protein predicted: Swiss-Prot protein existence level 4. From Escherichia coli.
   7684..7748    -  CDS            TcR (fragment): tetracycline efflux protein; tet; confers resistance to tetracycline
   7763..7784    -  protein_bind   CAP binding site: CAP binding activates transcription in the presence of cAMP. E. coli catabolite activator protein
   7797..8879    -  CDS            lacI: lac repressor; lacI; The lac repressor binds to the lac operator to inhibit transcription in E. coli. This inhibition can be relieved by adding lactose or isopropyl-β-D-thiogalactopyranoside (IPTG).
   8880..8957    -  promoter       lacI promoter: lacI
   8965..9244    -  CDS            TcR (fragment): tetracycline efflux protein; tet; confers resistance to tetracycline
   9270..2       +  promoter       T7 promoter (across the origin): promoter for bacteriophage T7 RNA polymerase
>Addgene plasmid #62934 | pET-NLS-Cas9-6xHis | addgene full sequence | sequence record 211944 | Addgene NGS Result
GGGGAATTGTGAGCGGATAACAATTCCCCTCTAGAAATAATTTTGTTTAACTTTAAGAAGGAGATATACC
ATGCCCAAGAAGAAGAGGAAGGTGATGGATAAGAAATACTCAATAGGCTTAGATATCGGCACAAATAGCG
TCGGATGGGCGGTGATCACTGATGAATATAAGGTTCCGTCTAAAAAGTTCAAGGTTCTGGGAAATACAGA
CCGCCACAGTATCAAAAAAAATCTTATAGGGGCTCTTTTATTTGACAGTGGAGAGACAGCGGAAGCGACT
CGTCTCAAACGGACAGCTCGTAGAAGGTATACACGTCGGAAGAATCGTATTTGTTATCTACAGGAGATTT
TTTCAAATGAGATGGCGAAAGTAGATGATAGTTTCTTTCATCGACTTGAAGAGTCTTTTTTGGTGGAAGA
AGACAAGAAGCATGAACGTCATCCTATTTTTGGAAATATAGTAGATGAAGTTGCTTATCATGAGAAATAT
CCAACTATCTATCATCTGCGAAAAAAATTGGTAGATTCTACTGATAAAGCGGATTTGCGCTTAATCTATT
TGGCCTTAGCGCATATGATTAAGTTTCGTGGTCATTTTTTGATTGAGGGAGATTTAAATCCTGATAATAG
TGATGTGGACAAACTATTTATCCAGTTGGTACAAACCTACAATCAATTATTTGAAGAAAACCCTATTAAC
GCAAGTGGAGTAGATGCTAAAGCGATTCTTTCTGCACGATTGAGTAAATCAAGACGATTAGAAAATCTCA
TTGCTCAGCTCCCCGGTGAGAAGAAAAATGGCTTATTTGGGAATCTCATTGCTTTGTCATTGGGTTTGAC
CCCTAATTTTAAATCAAATTTTGATTTGGCAGAAGATGCTAAATTACAGCTTTCAAAAGATACTTACGAT
GATGATTTAGATAATTTATTGGCGCAAATTGGAGATCAATATGCTGATTTGTTTTTGGCAGCTAAGAATT
TATCAGATGCTATTTTACTTTCAGATATCCTAAGAGTAAATACTGAAATAACTAAGGCTCCCCTATCAGC
TTCAATGATTAAACGCTACGATGAACATCATCAAGACTTGACTCTTTTAAAAGCTTTAGTTCGACAACAA
CTTCCAGAAAAGTATAAAGAAATCTTTTTTGATCAATCAAAAAACGGATATGCAGGTTATATTGATGGGG
GAGCTAGCCAAGAAGAATTTTATAAATTTATCAAACCAATTTTAGAAAAAATGGATGGTACTGAGGAATT
ATTGGTGAAACTAAATCGTGAAGATTTGCTGCGCAAGCAACGGACCTTTGACAACGGCTCTATTCCCCAT
CAAATTCACTTGGGTGAGCTGCATGCTATTTTGAGAAGACAAGAAGACTTTTATCCATTTTTAAAAGACA
ATCGTGAGAAGATTGAAAAAATCTTGACTTTTCGAATTCCTTATTATGTTGGTCCATTGGCGCGTGGCAA
TAGTCGTTTTGCATGGATGACTCGGAAGTCTGAAGAAACAATTACCCCATGGAATTTTGAAGAAGTTGTC
GATAAAGGTGCTTCAGCTCAATCATTTATTGAACGCATGACAAACTTTGATAAAAATCTTCCAAATGAAA
AAGTACTACCAAAACATAGTTTGCTTTATGAGTATTTTACGGTTTATAACGAATTGACAAAGGTCAAATA
TGTTACTGAAGGAATGCGAAAACCAGCATTTCTTTCAGGTGAACAGAAGAAAGCCATTGTTGATTTACTC
TTCAAAACAAATCGAAAAGTAACCGTTAAGCAATTAAAAGAAGATTATTTCAAAAAAATAGAATGTTTTG
ATAGTGTTGAAATTTCAGGAGTTGAAGATAGATTTAATGCTTCATTAGGTACCTACCATGATTTGCTAAA
AATTATTAAAGATAAAGATTTTTTGGATAATGAAGAAAATGAAGATATCTTAGAGGATATTGTTTTAACA
TTGACCTTATTTGAAGATAGGGAGATGATTGAGGAAAGACTTAAAACATATGCTCACCTCTTTGATGATA
AGGTGATGAAACAGCTTAAACGTCGCCGTTATACTGGTTGGGGACGTTTGTCTCGAAAATTGATTAATGG
TATTAGGGATAAGCAATCTGGCAAAACAATATTAGATTTTTTGAAATCAGATGGTTTTGCCAATCGCAAT
TTTATGCAGCTGATCCATGATGATAGTTTGACATTTAAAGAAGACATTCAAAAAGCACAAGTGTCTGGAC
AAGGCGATAGTTTACATGAACATATTGCAAATTTAGCTGGTAGCCCTGCTATTAAAAAAGGTATTTTACA
GACTGTAAAAGTTGTTGATGAATTGGTCAAAGTAATGGGGCGGCATAAGCCAGAAAATATCGTTATTGAA
ATGGCACGTGAAAATCAGACAACTCAAAAGGGCCAGAAAAATTCGCGAGAGCGTATGAAACGAATCGAAG
AAGGTATCAAAGAATTAGGAAGTCAGATTCTTAAAGAGCATCCTGTTGAAAATACTCAATTGCAAAATGA
AAAGCTCTATCTCTATTATCTCCAAAATGGAAGAGACATGTATGTGGACCAAGAATTAGATATTAATCGT
TTAAGTGATTATGATGTCGATCACATTGTTCCACAAAGTTTCCTTAAAGACGATTCAATAGACAATAAGG
TCTTAACGCGTTCTGATAAAAATCGTGGTAAATCGGATAACGTTCCAAGTGAAGAAGTAGTCAAAAAGAT
GAAAAACTATTGGAGACAACTTCTAAACGCCAAGTTAATCACTCAACGTAAGTTTGATAATTTAACGAAA
GCTGAACGTGGAGGTTTGAGTGAACTTGATAAAGCTGGTTTTATCAAACGCCAATTGGTTGAAACTCGCC
AAATCACTAAGCATGTGGCACAAATTTTGGATAGTCGCATGAATACTAAATACGATGAAAATGATAAACT
TATTCGAGAGGTTAAAGTGATTACCTTAAAATCTAAATTAGTTTCTGACTTCCGAAAAGATTTCCAATTC
TATAAAGTACGTGAGATTAACAATTACCATCATGCCCATGATGCGTATCTAAATGCCGTCGTTGGAACTG
CTTTGATTAAGAAATATCCAAAACTTGAATCGGAGTTTGTCTATGGTGATTATAAAGTTTATGATGTTCG
TAAAATGATTGCTAAGTCTGAGCAAGAAATAGGCAAAGCAACCGCAAAATATTTCTTTTACTCTAATATC
ATGAACTTCTTCAAAACAGAAATTACACTTGCAAATGGAGAGATTCGCAAACGCCCTCTAATCGAAACTA
ATGGGGAAACTGGAGAAATTGTCTGGGATAAAGGGCGAGATTTTGCCACAGTGCGCAAAGTATTGTCCAT
GCCCCAAGTCAATATTGTCAAGAAAACAGAAGTACAGACAGGCGGATTCTCCAAGGAGTCAATTTTACCA
AAAAGAAATTCGGACAAGCTTATTGCTCGTAAAAAAGACTGGGATCCAAAAAAATATGGTGGTTTTGATA
GTCCAACGGTAGCTTATTCAGTCCTAGTGGTTGCTAAGGTGGAAAAAGGGAAATCGAAGAAGTTAAAATC
CGTTAAAGAGTTACTAGGGATCACAATTATGGAAAGAAGTTCCTTTGAAAAAAATCCGATTGACTTTTTA
GAAGCTAAAGGATATAAGGAAGTTAAAAAAGACTTAATCATTAAACTACCTAAATATAGTCTTTTTGAGT
TAGAAAACGGTCGTAAACGGATGCTGGCTAGTGCCGGAGAATTACAAAAAGGAAATGAGCTGGCTCTGCC
AAGCAAATATGTGAATTTTTTATATTTAGCTAGTCATTATGAAAAGTTGAAGGGTAGTCCAGAAGATAAC
GAACAAAAACAATTGTTTGTTGAGCAGCATAAGCATTATTTAGATGAGATTATTGAGCAAATCAGTGAAT
TTTCTAAGCGTGTTATTTTAGCAGATGCCAATTTAGATAAAGTTCTTAGTGCATATAACAAACATAGAGA
CAAACCAATACGTGAACAAGCAGAAAATATTATTCATTTATTTACGTTGACGAATCTTGGAGCTCCCGCT
GCTTTTAAATATTTTGATACAACAATTGATCGTAAACGATATACGTCTACAAAAGAAGTTTTAGATGCCA
CTCTTATCCATCAATCCATCACTGGTCTTTATGAAACACGCATTGATTTGAGTCAGCTAGGAGGTGACCA
TCACCACCACCATCACTAATGACTCGAGTCTGGTAAAGAAACCGCTGCTGCGAAATTTGAACGCCAGCAC
ATGGACTCGTCTACTAGCGCAGCTTAATTAACCTAGGCTGCTGCCACCGCTGAGCAATAACTAGCATAAC
CCCTTGGGGCCTCTAAACGGGTCTTGAGGGGTTTTTTGCTGAAAGGAGGAACTATATCCGGATTGGCGAA
TGGG
[124 nt withheld, positions 4415-4538]
C
[91 nt withheld, positions 4540-4630]
A
[49 nt withheld, positions 4632-4680]
CCTTTGACGTTGGAGTCCACGTTCTTT
[37 nt withheld, positions 4708-4744]
ACCCTATCTCGGTCTATTCTTTTGATTTATAAGGGATTTTGCCGATTTCGGCCTATTGGTTAAAAAATGA
GCTGATTTAACAAAAATTTAACGCGAATTTTAACAAAATATTAACGTTTACAATTTCTGGCGGCACGATG
GCATGAGATTATCAAAAAGGATCTTCACCTAGATCCTTTTAAATTAAAAATGAAGTTTTAAATCAATCTA
AAGTATATATGAGTAAACTTGGTCTGACAGTTACCAATGCTTAATCAGTGAGGCACCTATCTCAGCGATC
TGTCTATTTCGTTCATCCATAGTTGCCTGACTCCCCGTCGTGTAGATAACTACGATACGGGAGGGCTTAC
CATCTGGCCCCAGTGCTGCAATGATACCGCGAGACCCACGCTCACCGGCTCCAGATTTATCAGCAATAAA
CCAGCCAGCCGGAAGGGCCGAGCGCAGAAGTGGTCCTGCAACTTTATCCGCCTCCATCCAGTCTATTAAT
TGTTGCCGGGAAGCTAGAGTAAGTAGTTCGCCAGTTAATAGTTTGCGCAACGTTGTTGCCATTGCTACAG
GCATCGTGGTGTCACGCTCGTCGTTTGGTATGGCTTCATTCAGCTCCGGTTCCCAACGATCAAGGCGAGT
TACATGATCCCCCATGTTGTGCAAAAAAGCGGTTAGCTCCTTCGGTCCTCCGATCGTTGTCAGAAGTAAG
TTGGCCGCAGTGTTATCACTCATGGTTATGGCAGCACTGCATAATTCTCTTACTGTCATGCCATCCGTAA
GATGCTTTTCTGTGACTGGTGAGTACTCAACCAAGTCATTCTGAGAATAGTGTATGCGGCGACCGAGTTG
CTCTTGCCCGGCGTCAATACGGGATAATACCGCGCCACATAGCAGAACTTTAAAAGTGCTCATCATTGGA
AAACGTTCTTCGGGGCGAAAACTCTCAAGGATCTTACCGCTGTTGAGATCCAGTTCGATGTAACCCACTC
GTGCACCCAACTGATCTTCAGCATCTTTTACTTTCACCAGCGTTTCTGGGTGAGCAAAAACAGGAAGGCA
AAATGCCGCAAAAAAGGGAATAAGGGCGACACGGAAATGTTGAATACTCATACTCTTCCTTTTTCAATCA
TGATTGAAGCATTTATCAGGGTTATTGTCTCATGAGCGGATACATATTTGAATGTATTTAGAAAAATAAA
CAAATAGGTCATGACCAAAATCCCTTAACGTGAGTTTTCGTTCCACTGAGCGTCAGACCCCGTAGAAAAG
ATCAAAGGATCTTCTTGAGATCCTTTTTTTCTGCGCGTAATCTGCTGCTTGCAAACAAAAAAACCACCGC
TACCAGCGGTGGTTTGTTTGCCGGATCAAGAGCTACCAACTCTTTTTCCGAAGGTAACTGGCTTCAGCAG
AGCGCAGATACCAAATACTGTCCTTCTAGTGTAGCCGTAGTTAGGCCACCACTTCAAGAACTCTGTAGCA
CCGCCTACATACCTCGCTCTGCTAATCCTGTTACCAGTGGCTGCTGCCAGTGGCGATAAGTCGTGTCTTA
CCGGGTTGGACTCAAGACGATAGTTACCGGATAAGGCGCAGCGGTCGGGCTGAACGGGGGGTTCGTGCAC
ACAGCCCAGCTTGGAGCGAACGACCTACACCGAACTGAGATACCTACAGCGTGAGCTATGAGAAAGCGCC
ACGCTTCCCGAAGGGAGAAAGGCGGACAGGTATCCGGTAAGCGGCAGGGTCGGAACAGGAGAGCGCACGA
GGGAGCTTCCAGGGGGAAACGCCTGGTATCTTTATAGTCCTGTCGGGTTTCGCCACCTCTGACTTGAGCG
TCGATTTTTGTGATGCTCGTCAGGGGGGCGGAGCCTATGGAAAAACGCCAGCAACGCGGCCTTTTTACGG
TTCCTGGCCTTTTGCTGGCCTTTTGCTCACATGTTCTTTCCTGCGTTATCCCCTGATTCTGTGGATAACC
GTATTACCGCCTTTGAGTGAGCTGATACCGCTCGCCGCAGCCGAACGACCGAGCGCAGCGAGTCAGTGAG
CGAGGAAGCGGAAGAGCGCCTGATGCGGTATTTTCTCCTTACGCATCTGTGCGGTATTTCACACCGCAAT
GGTGCACTCTCAGTACAATCTGCTCTGATGCCGCATAGTTAAGCCAGTATACACTCCGCTATCGCTACGT
GACTGGGTCATGGCTGCGCCCCGACACCCGCCAACACCCGCTGACGCGCCCTGACGGGCTTGTCTGCTCC
CGGCATCCGCTTACAGACAAGCTGTGACCGTCTCCGGGAGCTGCATGTGTCAGAGGTTTTCACCGTCATC
ACCGAAACGCGCGAGGCAGCTGCGGTAAAGCTCATCAGCGTGGTCGTGAAGCGATTCACAGATGTCTGCC
TGTTCATCCGCGTCCAGCTCGTTGAGTTTCTCCAGAAGCGTTAATGTCTGGCTTCTGATAAAGCGGGCCA
TGTTAAGGGCGGTTTTTTCCTGTTTGGTCACTGATGCCTCCGTGTAAGGGGGATTTCTGTTCATGGGGGT
AATGATACCGATGAAACGAGAGAGGATGCTCACGATACGGGTTACTGATGATGAACATGCCCGGTTACTG
GAACGTTGTGAGGGTAAACAACTGGCGGTATGGATGCGGCGGGACCAGAGAAAAATCACTCAGGGTCAAT
GCCAGCGCTTCGTTAATACAGATGTAGGTGTTCCACAGGGTAGCCAGCAGCATCCTGCGATGCAGATCCG
GAACATAATGGTGCAGGGCGCTGACTTCCGCGTTTCCAGACTTTACGAAACACGGAAACCGAAGACCATT
CATGTTGTTGCTCAGGTCGCAGACGTTTTGCAGCAGCAGTCGCTTCACGTTCGCTCGCGTATCGGTGATT
CATTCTGCTAACCAGTAAGGCAACCCCGCCAGCCTAGCCGGGTCCTCAACGACAGGAGCACGATCATGCT
AGTCATGCCCCGCGCCCACCGGAAGGAGCTGACTGGGTTGAAGGCTCTCAAGGGCATCGGTCGAGATCCC
GGTGCCTAATGAGTGAGCTAACTTACATTAATTGCGTTGCGCTCACTGCCCGCTTTCCAGTCGGGAAACC
TGTCGTGCCAGCTGCATTAATGAATCGGCCAACGCGCGGGGAGAGGCGGTTTGCGTATTGGGCGCCAGGG
TGGTTTTTCTTTTCACCAGTGAGACGGGCAACAGCTGATTGCCCTTCACCGCCTGGCCCTGAGAGAGTTG
CAGCAAGCGGTCCACGCTGGTTTGCCCCAGCAGGCGAAAATCCTGTTTGATGGTGGTTAACGGCGGGATA
TAACATGAGCTGTCTTCGGTATCGTCGTATCCCACTACCGAGATGTCCGCACCAACGCGCAGCCCGGACT
CGGTAATGGCGCGCATTGCGCCCAGCGCCATCTGATCGTTGGCAACCAGCATCGCAGTGGGAACGATGCC
CTCATTCAGCATTTGCATGGTTTGTTGAAAACCGGACATGGCACTCCAGTCGCCTTCCCGTTCCGCTATC
GGCTGAATTTGATTGCGAGTGAGATATTTATGCCAGCCAGCCAGACGCAGACGCGCCGAGACAGAACTTA
ATGGGCCCGCTAACAGCGCGATTTGCTGGTGACCCAATGCGACCAGATGCTCCACGCCCAGTCGCGTACC
GTCTTCATGGGAGAAAATAATACTGTTGATGGGTGTCTGGTCAGAGACATCAAGAAATAACGCCGGAACA
TTAGTGCAGGCAGCTTCCACAGCAATGGCATCCTGGTCATCCAGCGGATAGTTAATGATCAGCCCACTGA
CGCGTTGCGCGAGAAGATTGTGCACCGCCGCTTTACAGGCTTCGACGCCGCTTCGTTCTACCATCGACAC
CACCACGCTGGCACCCAGTTGATCGGCGCGAGATTTAATCGCCGCGACAATTTGCGACGGCGCGTGCAGG
GCCAGACTGGAGGTGGCAACGCCAATCAGCAACGACTGTTTGCCCGCCAGTTGTTGTGCCACGCGGTTGG
GAATGTAATTCAGCTCCGCCATCGCCGCTTCCACTTTTTCCCGCGTTTTCGCAGAAACGTGGCTGGCCTG
GTTCACCACGCGGGAAACGGTCTGATAAGAGACACCGGCATACTCTGCGACATCGTATAACGTTACTGGT
TTCACATTCACCACCCTGAATTGACTCTCTTCCGGGCGCTATCATGCCATACCGCGAAAGGTTTTGCGCC
ATTCGATGGTGTCCGGGATCTCGACGCTCTCCCTTATGCGACTCCTGCATTAGGAAGCAGCCCAGTAGTA
GGTTGAGGCCGTTGAGCACCGCCGCCGCAAGGAATGGTGCATGCAAGGAGATGGCGCCCAACAGTCCCCC
GGCCACGGGGCCTGCCACCATACCCACGCCGAAACAAGCGCTCATGAGCCCGAAGTGGCGAGCCCGATCT
TCCCCATCGGTGATGTCGGCGATATAGGCGCCAGCAACCGCACCTGTGGCGCCGGTGATGCCGGCCACGA
TGCGTCCGGCGTAGAGGATCGAGATCGATCTCGATCCCGCGAAATTAATACGACTCACTATA
