Features (pLannotate 1.2.2; 19 found; start..end, strand, type, name):
      3..27      +  protein_bind   lac operator: The lac repressor binds to the lac operator to inhibit transcription in E. coli. This inhibition can be relieved by adding lactose or isopropyl-β-D-thiogalactopyranoside (IPTG). lac repressor encoded by lacI
     42..64      +  RBS            RBS: efficient ribosome binding site from bacteriophage T7 gene 10 (Olins and Rangwala, 1989)
     95..4198    +  CDS            cas9: CAS9_STRP1 - Also known as csn1 From Streptococcus pyogenes serotype M1.
   4235..4276    +  CDS            S-Tag (fragment): affinity and epitope tag derived from pancreatic ribonuclease A
   4306..4323    +  CDS            SET1 (fragment): solubility-enhancement tag derived from T7 phage gene 10B
   4331..4378    +  terminator     T7 terminator: transcription terminator for bacteriophage T7 RNA polymerase
   4415..4870    +  rep_origin     f1 ori (sequence partly withheld): f1 bacteriophage origin of replication; arrow indicates direction of (+) strand synthesis
   4985..5845    -  CDS            AmpR: β-lactamase; bla; confers resistance to ampicillin, carbenicillin, and related antibiotics
   5846..5938    -  promoter       AmpR promoter: bla
   6019..6607    +  rep_origin     ori: high-copy-number ColE1/pMB1/pBR322/pUC origin of replication
   6793..6935    -  misc_feature   bom: basis of mobility region from pBR322
   7037..7228    -  CDS            rop: Rop protein, which maintains plasmids at low copy number; rop
   7245..7625    +  CDS            YPB1_ECOLX: Protein predicted: Swiss-Prot protein existence level 4. From Escherichia coli.
   7687..7751    -  CDS            TcR (fragment): tetracycline efflux protein; tet; confers resistance to tetracycline
   7766..7787    -  protein_bind   CAP binding site: CAP binding activates transcription in the presence of cAMP. E. coli catabolite activator protein
   7800..8882    -  CDS            lacI: lac repressor; lacI; The lac repressor binds to the lac operator to inhibit transcription in E. coli. This inhibition can be relieved by adding lactose or isopropyl-β-D-thiogalactopyranoside (IPTG).
   8883..8960    -  promoter       lacI promoter: lacI
   8968..9247    -  CDS            TcR (fragment): tetracycline efflux protein; tet; confers resistance to tetracycline
   9273..2       +  promoter       T7 promoter (across the origin): promoter for bacteriophage T7 RNA polymerase
>Addgene plasmid #62934 | pET-NLS-Cas9-6xHis | analyzer sequence | sequence record 111892
GGGGAATTGTGAGCGGATAACAATTCCCCTCTAGAAATAATTTTGTTTAACTTTAAGAAGGAGATATACC
ATGCCCAAGAAGAAGAGGAAGGTGATGGATAAGAAATACTCAATAGGCTTAGATATCGGCACAAATAGCG
TCGGATGGGCGGTGATCACTGATGAATATAAGGTTCCGTCTAAAAAGTTCAAGGTTCTGGGAAATACAGA
CCGCCACAGTATCAAAAAAAATCTTATAGGGGCTCTTTTATTTGACAGTGGAGAGACAGCGGAAGCGACT
CGTCTCAAACGGACAGCTCGTAGAAGGTATACACGTCGGAAGAATCGTATTTGTTATCTACAGGAGATTT
TTTCAAATGAGATGGCGAAAGTAGATGATAGTTTCTTTCATCGACTTGAAGAGTCTTTTTTGGTGGAAGA
AGACAAGAAGCATGAACGTCATCCTATTTTTGGAAATATAGTAGATGAAGTTGCTTATCATGAGAAATAT
CCAACTATCTATCATCTGCGAAAAAAATTGGTAGATTCTACTGATAAAGCGGATTTGCGCTTAATCTATT
TGGCCTTAGCGCATATGATTAAGTTTCGTGGTCATTTTTTGATTGAGGGAGATTTAAATCCTGATAATAG
TGATGTGGACAAACTATTTATCCAGTTGGTACAAACCTACAATCAATTATTTGAAGAAAACCCTATTAAC
GCAAGTGGAGTAGATGCTAAAGCGATTCTTTCTGCACGATTGAGTAAATCAAGACGATTAGAAAATCTCA
TTGCTCAGCTCCCCGGTGAGAAGAAAAATGGCTTATTTGGGAATCTCATTGCTTTGTCATTGGGTTTGAC
CCCTAATTTTAAATCAAATTTTGATTTGGCAGAAGATGCTAAATTACAGCTTTCAAAAGATACTTACGAT
GATGATTTAGATAATTTATTGGCGCAAATTGGAGATCAATATGCTGATTTGTTTTTGGCAGCTAAGAATT
TATCAGATGCTATTTTACTTTCAGATATCCTAAGAGTAAATACTGAAATAACTAAGGCTCCCCTATCAGC
TTCAATGATTAAACGCTACGATGAACATCATCAAGACTTGACTCTTTTAAAAGCTTTAGTTCGACAACAA
CTTCCAGAAAAGTATAAAGAAATCTTTTTTGATCAATCAAAAAACGGATATGCAGGTTATATTGATGGGG
GAGCTAGCCAAGAAGAATTTTATAAATTTATCAAACCAATTTTAGAAAAAATGGATGGTACTGAGGAATT
ATTGGTGAAACTAAATCGTGAAGATTTGCTGCGCAAGCAACGGACCTTTGACAACGGCTCTATTCCCCAT
CAAATTCACTTGGGTGAGCTGCATGCTATTTTGAGAAGACAAGAAGACTTTTATCCATTTTTAAAAGACA
ATCGTGAGAAGATTGAAAAAATCTTGACTTTTCGAATTCCTTATTATGTTGGTCCATTGGCGCGTGGCAA
TAGTCGTTTTGCATGGATGACTCGGAAGTCTGAAGAAACAATTACCCCATGGAATTTTGAAGAAGTTGTC
GATAAAGGTGCTTCAGCTCAATCATTTATTGAACGCATGACAAACTTTGATAAAAATCTTCCAAATGAAA
AAGTACTACCAAAACATAGTTTGCTTTATGAGTATTTTACGGTTTATAACGAATTGACAAAGGTCAAATA
TGTTACTGAAGGAATGCGAAAACCAGCATTTCTTTCAGGTGAACAGAAGAAAGCCATTGTTGATTTACTC
TTCAAAACAAATCGAAAAGTAACCGTTAAGCAATTAAAAGAAGATTATTTCAAAAAAATAGAATGTTTTG
ATAGTGTTGAAATTTCAGGAGTTGAAGATAGATTTAATGCTTCATTAGGTACCTACCATGATTTGCTAAA
AATTATTAAAGATAAAGATTTTTTGGATAATGAAGAAAATGAAGATATCTTAGAGGATATTGTTTTAACA
TTGACCTTATTTGAAGATAGGGAGATGATTGAGGAAAGACTTAAAACATATGCTCACCTCTTTGATGATA
AGGTGATGAAACAGCTTAAACGTCGCCGTTATACTGGTTGGGGACGTTTGTCTCGAAAATTGATTAATGG
TATTAGGGATAAGCAATCTGGCAAAACAATATTAGATTTTTTGAAATCAGATGGTTTTGCCAATCGCAAT
TTTATGCAGCTGATCCATGATGATAGTTTGACATTTAAAGAAGACATTCAAAAAGCACAAGTGTCTGGAC
AAGGCGATAGTTTACATGAACATATTGCAAATTTAGCTGGTAGCCCTGCTATTAAAAAAGGTATTTTACA
GACTGTAAAAGTTGTTGATGAATTGGTCAAAGTAATGGGGCGGCATAAGCCAGAAAATATCGTTATTGAA
ATGGCACGTGAAAATCAGACAACTCAAAAGGGCCAGAAAAATTCGCGAGAGCGTATGAAACGAATCGAAG
AAGGTATCAAAGAATTAGGAAGTCAGATTCTTAAAGAGCATCCTGTTGAAAATACTCAATTGCAAAATGA
AAAGCTCTATCTCTATTATCTCCAAAATGGAAGAGACATGTATGTGGACCAAGAATTAGATATTAATCGT
TTAAGTGATTATGATGTCGATCACATTGTTCCACAAAGTTTCCTTAAAGACGATTCAATAGACAATAAGG
TCTTAACGCGTTCTGATAAAAATCGTGGTAAATCGGATAACGTTCCAAGTGAAGAAGTAGTCAAAAAGAT
GAAAAACTATTGGAGACAACTTCTAAACGCCAAGTTAATCACTCAACGTAAGTTTGATAATTTAACGAAA
GCTGAACGTGGAGGTTTGAGTGAACTTGATAAAGCTGGTTTTATCAAACGCCAATTGGTTGAAACTCGCC
AAATCACTAAGCATGTGGCACAAATTTTGGATAGTCGCATGAATACTAAATACGATGAAAATGATAAACT
TATTCGAGAGGTTAAAGTGATTACCTTAAAATCTAAATTAGTTTCTGACTTCCGAAAAGATTTCCAATTC
TATAAAGTACGTGAGATTAACAATTACCATCATGCCCATGATGCGTATCTAAATGCCGTCGTTGGAACTG
CTTTGATTAAGAAATATCCAAAACTTGAATCGGAGTTTGTCTATGGTGATTATAAAGTTTATGATGTTCG
TAAAATGATTGCTAAGTCTGAGCAAGAAATAGGCAAAGCAACCGCAAAATATTTCTTTTACTCTAATATC
ATGAACTTCTTCAAAACAGAAATTACACTTGCAAATGGAGAGATTCGCAAACGCCCTCTAATCGAAACTA
ATGGGGAAACTGGAGAAATTGTCTGGGATAAAGGGCGAGATTTTGCCACAGTGCGCAAAGTATTGTCCAT
GCCCCAAGTCAATATTGTCAAGAAAACAGAAGTACAGACAGGCGGATTCTCCAAGGAGTCAATTTTACCA
AAAAGAAATTCGGACAAGCTTATTGCTCGTAAAAAAGACTGGGATCCAAAAAAATATGGTGGTTTTGATA
GTCCAACGGTAGCTTATTCAGTCCTAGTGGTTGCTAAGGTGGAAAAAGGGAAATCGAAGAAGTTAAAATC
CGTTAAAGAGTTACTAGGGATCACAATTATGGAAAGAAGTTCCTTTGAAAAAAATCCGATTGACTTTTTA
GAAGCTAAAGGATATAAGGAAGTTAAAAAAGACTTAATCATTAAACTACCTAAATATAGTCTTTTTGAGT
TAGAAAACGGTCGTAAACGGATGCTGGCTAGTGCCGGAGAATTACAAAAAGGAAATGAGCTGGCTCTGCC
AAGCAAATATGTGAATTTTTTATATTTAGCTAGTCATTATGAAAAGTTGAAGGGTAGTCCAGAAGATAAC
GAACAAAAACAATTGTTTGTTGAGCAGCATAAGCATTATTTAGATGAGATTATTGAGCAAATCAGTGAAT
TTTCTAAGCGTGTTATTTTAGCAGATGCCAATTTAGATAAAGTTCTTAGTGCATATAACAAACATAGAGA
CAAACCAATACGTGAACAAGCAGAAAATATTATTCATTTATTTACGTTGACGAATCTTGGAGCTCCCGCT
GCTTTTAAATATTTTGATACAACAATTGATCGTAAACGATATACGTCTACAAAAGAAGTTTTAGATGCCA
CTCTTATCCATCAATCCATCACTGGTCTTTATGAAACACGCATTGATTTGAGTCAGCTAGGAGGTGACCA
TCACCACCACCATCACTAATGACTCGAGTCTGGTAAAGAAACCGCTGCTGCGAAATTTGAACGCCAGCAC
ATGGACTCGTCTACTAGCGCAGCTTAATTAACCTAGGCTGCTGCCACCGCTGAGCAATAACTAGCATAAC
CCCTTGGGGCCTCTAAACGGGTCTTGAGGGGTTTTTTGCTGAAAGGAGGAACTATATCCGGATTGGCGAA
TGGG
[124 nt withheld, positions 4415-4538]
C
[91 nt withheld, positions 4540-4630]
A
[49 nt withheld, positions 4632-4680]
CCTTTGACGTTGGAGTCCACGTTCTTT
[37 nt withheld, positions 4708-4744]
ACCCTATCTCGGTCTATTCTTTTGATTTATAAGGGATTTTGCCGATTTCGGCCTATTGGTTAAAAAATGA
GCTGATTTAACAAAAATTTAACGCGAATTTTAACAAAATATTAACGTTTACAATTTCTGGCGGCACGATG
GCATGAGATTATCAAAAAGGATCTTCACCTAGATCCTTTTAAATTAAAAATGAAGTTTTAAATCAATCTA
AAGTATATATGAGTAAACTTGGTCTGACAGTTACCAATGCTTAATCAGTGAGGCACCTATCTCAGCGATC
TGTCTATTTCGTTCATCCATAGTTGCCTGACTCCCCGTCGTGTAGATAACTACGATACGGGAGGGCTTAC
CATCTGGCCCCAGTGCTGCAATGATACCGCGAGACCCACGCTCACCGGCTCCAGATTTATCAGCAATAAA
CCAGCCAGCCGGAAGGGCCGAGCGCAGAAGTGGTCCTGCAACTTTATCCGCCTCCATCCAGTCTATTAAT
TGTTGCCGGGAAGCTAGAGTAAGTAGTTCGCCAGTTAATAGTTTGCGCAACGTTGTTGCCATTGCTACAG
GCATCGTGGTGTCACGCTCGTCGTTTGGTATGGCTTCATTCAGCTCCGGTTCCCAACGATCAAGGCGAGT
TACATGATCCCCCATGTTGTGCAAAAAAGCGGTTAGCTCCTTCGGTCCTCCGATCGTTGTCAGAAGTAAG
TTGGCCGCAGTGTTATCACTCATGGTTATGGCAGCACTGCATAATTCTCTTACTGTCATGCCATCCGTAA
GATGCTTTTCTGTGACTGGTGAGTACTCAACCAAGTCATTCTGAGAATAGTGTATGCGGCGACCGAGTTG
CTCTTGCCCGGCGTCAATACGGGATAATACCGCGCCACATAGCAGAACTTTAAAAGTGCTCATCATTGGA
AAACGTTCTTCGGGGCGAAAACTCTCAAGGATCTTACCGCTGTTGAGATCCAGTTCGATGTAACCCACTC
GTGCACCCAACTGATCTTCAGCATCTTTTACTTTCACCAGCGTTTCTGGGTGAGCAAAAACAGGAAGGCA
AAATGCCGCAAAAAAGGGAATAAGGGCGACACGGAAATGTTGAATACTCATACTCTTCCTTTTTCAATCA
TGATTGAAGCATTTATCAGGGTTATTGTCTCATGAGCGGATACATATTTGAATGTATTTAGAAAAATAAA
CAAATAGGTCATGACCAAAATCCCTTAACGTGAGTTTTCGTTCCACTGAGCGTCAGACCCCGTAGAAAAG
ATCAAAGGATCTTCTTGAGATCCTTTTTTTCTGCGCGTAATCTGCTGCTTGCAAACAAAAAAACCACCGC
TACCAGCGGTGGTTTGTTTGCCGGATCAAGAGCTACCAACTCTTTTTCCGAAGGTAACTGGCTTCAGCAG
AGCGCAGATACCAAATACTGTCCTTCTAGTGTAGCCGTAGTTAGGCCACCACTTCAAGAACTCTGTAGCA
CCGCCTACATACCTCGCTCTGCTAATCCTGTTACCAGTGGCTGCTGCCAGTGGCGATAAGTCGTGTCTTA
CCGGGTTGGACTCAAGACGATAGTTACCGGATAAGGCGCAGCGGTCGGGCTGAACGGGGGGTTCGTGCAC
ACAGCCCAGCTTGGAGCGAACGACCTACACCGAACTGAGATACCTACAGCGTGAGCTATGAGAAAGCGCC
ACGCTTCCCGAAGGGAGAAAGGCGGACAGGTATCCGGTAAGCGGCAGGGTCGGAACAGGAGAGCGCACGA
GGGAGCTTCCAGGGGGAAACGCCTGGTATCTTTATAGTCCTGTCGGGTTTCGCCACCTCTGACTTGAGCG
TCGATTTTTGTGATGCTCGTCAGGGGGGCGGAGCCTATGGAAAAACGCCAGCAACGCGGCCTTTTTACGG
TTCCTGGCCTTTTGCTGGCCTTTTGCTCACATGTTCTTTCCTGCGTTATCCCCTGATTCTGTGGATAACC
GTATTACCGCCTTTGAGTGAGCTGATACCGCTCGCCGCAGCCGAACGACCGAGCGCAGCGAGTCAGTGAG
CGAGGAAGCGGAAGAGCGCCTGATGCGGTATTTTCTCCTTACGCATCTGTGCGGTATTTCACACCGCATA
TATGGTGCACTCTCAGTACAATCTGCTCTGATGCCGCATAGTTAAGCCAGTATACACTCCGCTATCGCTA
CGTGACTGGGTCATGGCTGCGCCCCGACACCCGCCAACACCCGCTGACGCGCCCTGACGGGCTTGTCTGC
TCCCGGCATCCGCTTACAGACAAGCTGTGACCGTCTCCGGGAGCTGCATGTGTCAGAGGTTTTCACCGTC
ATCACCGAAACGCGCGAGGCAGCTGCGGTAAAGCTCATCAGCGTGGTCGTGAAGCGATTCACAGATGTCT
GCCTGTTCATCCGCGTCCAGCTCGTTGAGTTTCTCCAGAAGCGTTAATGTCTGGCTTCTGATAAAGCGGG
CCATGTTAAGGGCGGTTTTTTCCTGTTTGGTCACTGATGCCTCCGTGTAAGGGGGATTTCTGTTCATGGG
GGTAATGATACCGATGAAACGAGAGAGGATGCTCACGATACGGGTTACTGATGATGAACATGCCCGGTTA
CTGGAACGTTGTGAGGGTAAACAACTGGCGGTATGGATGCGGCGGGACCAGAGAAAAATCACTCAGGGTC
AATGCCAGCGCTTCGTTAATACAGATGTAGGTGTTCCACAGGGTAGCCAGCAGCATCCTGCGATGCAGAT
CCGGAACATAATGGTGCAGGGCGCTGACTTCCGCGTTTCCAGACTTTACGAAACACGGAAACCGAAGACC
ATTCATGTTGTTGCTCAGGTCGCAGACGTTTTGCAGCAGCAGTCGCTTCACGTTCGCTCGCGTATCGGTG
ATTCATTCTGCTAACCAGTAAGGCAACCCCGCCAGCCTAGCCGGGTCCTCAACGACAGGAGCACGATCAT
GCTAGTCATGCCCCGCGCCCACCGGAAGGAGCTGACTGGGTTGAAGGCTCTCAAGGGCATCGGTCGAGAT
CCCGGTGCCTAATGAGTGAGCTAACTTACATTAATTGCGTTGCGCTCACTGCCCGCTTTCCAGTCGGGAA
ACCTGTCGTGCCAGCTGCATTAATGAATCGGCCAACGCGCGGGGAGAGGCGGTTTGCGTATTGGGCGCCA
GGGTGGTTTTTCTTTTCACCAGTGAGACGGGCAACAGCTGATTGCCCTTCACCGCCTGGCCCTGAGAGAG
TTGCAGCAAGCGGTCCACGCTGGTTTGCCCCAGCAGGCGAAAATCCTGTTTGATGGTGGTTAACGGCGGG
ATATAACATGAGCTGTCTTCGGTATCGTCGTATCCCACTACCGAGATGTCCGCACCAACGCGCAGCCCGG
ACTCGGTAATGGCGCGCATTGCGCCCAGCGCCATCTGATCGTTGGCAACCAGCATCGCAGTGGGAACGAT
GCCCTCATTCAGCATTTGCATGGTTTGTTGAAAACCGGACATGGCACTCCAGTCGCCTTCCCGTTCCGCT
ATCGGCTGAATTTGATTGCGAGTGAGATATTTATGCCAGCCAGCCAGACGCAGACGCGCCGAGACAGAAC
TTAATGGGCCCGCTAACAGCGCGATTTGCTGGTGACCCAATGCGACCAGATGCTCCACGCCCAGTCGCGT
ACCGTCTTCATGGGAGAAAATAATACTGTTGATGGGTGTCTGGTCAGAGACATCAAGAAATAACGCCGGA
ACATTAGTGCAGGCAGCTTCCACAGCAATGGCATCCTGGTCATCCAGCGGATAGTTAATGATCAGCCCAC
TGACGCGTTGCGCGAGAAGATTGTGCACCGCCGCTTTACAGGCTTCGACGCCGCTTCGTTCTACCATCGA
CACCACCACGCTGGCACCCAGTTGATCGGCGCGAGATTTAATCGCCGCGACAATTTGCGACGGCGCGTGC
AGGGCCAGACTGGAGGTGGCAACGCCAATCAGCAACGACTGTTTGCCCGCCAGTTGTTGTGCCACGCGGT
TGGGAATGTAATTCAGCTCCGCCATCGCCGCTTCCACTTTTTCCCGCGTTTTCGCAGAAACGTGGCTGGC
CTGGTTCACCACGCGGGAAACGGTCTGATAAGAGACACCGGCATACTCTGCGACATCGTATAACGTTACT
GGTTTCACATTCACCACCCTGAATTGACTCTCTTCCGGGCGCTATCATGCCATACCGCGAAAGGTTTTGC
GCCATTCGATGGTGTCCGGGATCTCGACGCTCTCCCTTATGCGACTCCTGCATTAGGAAGCAGCCCAGTA
GTAGGTTGAGGCCGTTGAGCACCGCCGCCGCAAGGAATGGTGCATGCAAGGAGATGGCGCCCAACAGTCC
CCCGGCCACGGGGCCTGCCACCATACCCACGCCGAAACAAGCGCTCATGAGCCCGAAGTGGCGAGCCCGA
TCTTCCCCATCGGTGATGTCGGCGATATAGGCGCCAGCAACCGCACCTGTGGCGCCGGTGATGCCGGCCA
CGATGCGTCCGGCGTAGAGGATCGAGATCGATCTCGATCCCGCGAAATTAATACGACTCACTATA
