LOCUS       Exported 819 bp ds-DNA linear SYN 17-MAY-2021
DEFINITION  Expression of NLS-Cas9-6xHis in bacterial cells.
ACCESSION   .
VERSION     .
KEYWORDS    pET-NLS-Cas9-6xHis
SOURCE      synthetic DNA construct
  ORGANISM  synthetic DNA construct
REFERENCE   1 (bases 1 to 819)
  AUTHORS   Zuris JA, Thompson DB, Shu Y, Guilinger JP, Bessen JL, Hu JH, Maeder
            ML, Joung JK, Chen ZY, Liu DR
  TITLE     Cationic lipid-mediated delivery of proteins enables efficient
            protein-based genome editing in vitro and in vivo.
  JOURNAL   Nat Biotechnol. 2015 Jan;33(1):73-80. doi: 10.1038/nbt.3081. Epub
            2014 Oct 30.
  PUBMED    25357182
REFERENCE   2 (bases 1 to 819)
  AUTHORS   .
  TITLE     Direct Submission
  JOURNAL   Exported May 17, 2021 from SnapGene Server 1.1.58
            http://www.snapgene.com
FEATURES             Location/Qualifiers
     source          1..819
                     /organism="synthetic DNA construct"
                     /mol_type="other DNA"
     CDS             complement(3..47)
                     /codon_start=1
                     /product="affinity and epitope tag derived from pancreatic
                     ribonuclease A"
                     /label=S-Tag
                     /translation="KETAAAKFERQHMDS"
     CDS             complement(66..83)
                     /codon_start=1
                     /product="6xHis affinity tag"
                     /label=6xHis
                     /translation="HHHHHH"
ORIGIN
        1 gacgagtcca tgtgctggcg ttcaaatttc gcagcagcgg tttctttacc agactcgagt
       61 cattagtgat ggtggtggtg atggtcacct cctagctgac tcaaatcaat gcgtgtttca
      121 taaagaccag tgatggattg atggataaga gtggcatcta aaacttcttt tgtagacgta
      181 tatcgtttac gatcaattgt tgtatcaaaa tatttaaaag cagcgggagc tccaagattc
      241 gtcaacgtaa ataaatgaat aatattttct gcttgttcac gtattggttt gtctctatgt
      301 ttgttatatg cactaagaac tttatctaaa ttggcatctg ctaaaataac acgcttagaa
      361 aattcactga tttgctcaat aatctcatct aaataatgct tatgctgctc aacaaacaat
      421 tgtttttgtt cgttatcttc tggactaccc ttcaactttt cataatgact agctaaatat
      481 aaaaaattca catatttgct tggcagagcc agctcatttc ctttttgtaa ttctccggca
      541 ctagccagca tccgtttacg accgttttct aactcaaaaa gactatattt aggtagttta
      601 atgattaagt cttttttaac ttccttatat cctttagctt ctaaaaagtc aatcggattt
      661 ttttcaaagg aacttctttc cataattgtg atccctagta actctttaac ggattttaac
      721 ttcttcgatt tccctttttc caccttagca accactagga ctgaataagc taccgttgga
      781 ctatcaaaac caccatattt ttttggatcc cagtctttt
//
