>Addgene plasmid #62934 | pET-NLS-Cas9-6xHis | addgene partial sequence | sequence record 111891 | pBRrevBam 5'-GGTGATGTCGGCGATATAGG-3'
CGATGCGTCCGGCGTAGAGGATCGAGATCGATCTCGATCCCGCGAAATTAATACGACTCACTATAGGGGA
ATTGTGAGCGGATAACAATTCCCCTCTAGAAATAATTTTGTTTAACTTTAAGAAGGAGATATACCATGCC
CAAGAAGAAGAGGAAGGTGATGGATAAGAAATACTCAATAGGCTTAGATATCGGCACAAATAGCGTCGGA
TGGGCGGTGATCACTGATGAATATAAGGTTCCGTCTAAAAAGTTCAAGGTTCTGGGAAATACAGACCGCC
ACAGTATCAAAAAAAATCTTATAGGGGCTCTTTTATTTGACAGTGGAGAGACAGCGGAAGCGACTCGTCT
CAAACGGACAGCTCGTAGAAGGTATACACGTCGGAAGAATCGTATTTGTTATCTACAGGAGATTTTTTCA
AATGAGATGGCGAAAGTAGATGATAGTTTCTTTCATCGACTTGAAGAGTCTTTTTTGGTGGAAGAAGACA
AGAAGCATGAACGTCATCCTATTTTTGGAAATATAGTAGATGAAGTTGCTTATCATGAGAAATATCCAAC
TATCTATCATCTGCGAAAAAAATTGGTAGATTCTACTGATAAAGCGGATTTGCGCTTAATCTATTTGGCC
TTAGCGCATATGATTAAGTTTCGTGGTCATTTTTTGATTGAGGGAGATTTAAATCCTGATAATAGTGATG
TGGACAAACTATTTATCCAGTTGGTACAAACCTACAATCAATTATTTGAAGAAAACCCTATTAACGCAAG
TGGAGTAGATGCTAAAGCGATTCTTTCTGCACGATTGAGTAAATCAAGACGATTAGAAA
