>Addgene plasmid #62934 | pET-NLS-Cas9-6xHis | addgene partial sequence | sequence record 150424 | pBRrevBam 5'-GGTGATGTCGGCGATATAGG-3'
CGATGCGTCCGGCGTAGAGGATCGAGATCGATCTCGATCCCGCGAAATTAATACGACTCACTATAGGGGA
ATTGTGAGCGGATAACAATTCCCCTCTAGAAATAATTTTGTTTAACTTTAAGAAGGAGATATACCATGCC
CAAGAAGAAGAGGAAGGTGATGGATAAGAAATACTCAATAGGCTTAGATATCGGCACAAATAGCGTCGGA
TGGGCGGTGATCACTGATGAATATAAGGTTCCGTCTAAAAAGTTCAAGGTTCTGGGAAATACAGACCGCC
ACAGTATCAAAAAAAATCTTATAGGGGCTCTTTTATTTGACAGTGGAGAGACAGCGGAAGCGACTCGTCT
CAAACGGACAGCTCGTAGAAGGTATACACGTCGGAAGAATCGTATTTGTTATCTACAGGAGATTTTTTCA
AATGAGATGGCGAAAGTAGATGATAGTTTCTTTCATCGACTTGAAGAGTCTTTTTTGGTGGAAGAAGACA
AGAAGCATGAACGTCATCCTATTTTTGGAAATATAGTAGATGAAGTTGCTTATCATGAGAAATATCCAAC
TATCTATCATCTGCGAAAAAAATTGGTAGATTCTACTGATAAAGCGGATTTGCGCTTAATCTATTTGGCC
TTAGCGCATATGATTAAGTTTCGTGGTCATTTTTTGATTGAGGGAGATTTAAATCCTGATAATAGTGATG
TGGACAAACTATTTATCCAGTTGGTACAAACCTACAATCAATTATTTGAAGAA
